Addgene plasmid #73997: CAG-Crx-IRES-GFPd2
Purpose: Plasmid expressing Crx-IRES- GFPd2
Depositing lab: Connie Cepko. Depositing organization: Harvard Medical School. Publication: A gene regulatory network controls the binary fate decision of rod and bipolar cells in the vertebrate retina. Wang S, Sengel C, Emerson MM, Cepko CL. Dev Cell. 2014 Sep 8;30(5):513-27. doi: 10.1016/j.devcel.2014.07.018. Epub 2014 Aug 21. PubMed 25155555.
Backbone
  Vector backbone: CAG-GFPd2
  Backbone manufacturer: Addgene (Plasmid #14760)
  Backbone size w/o insert (bp): 4763
  Total vector size (bp): 7125
  Vector type: Mammalian Expression
Growth in bacteria
  Bacterial resistance: Ampicillin, 100 μg/mL
  Growth temperature: 37°C
  Growth strain: DH5alpha
  Copy number: Unknown
Gene/Insert
  Gene/Insert name: Crx-IRES-GFPd2
  Species: M. musculus (mouse)
  Insert size (bp): 2362
  Entrez Gene: Crx (a.k.a. Crx1)
  Promoter: CAG
  Cloning method: Unknown
  Sequencing primers: 5′ gttcggcttctggcgtgt; 3′ TTTTGGCAGAGGGAAAAAGA
Terms and licenses: Academic/Nonprofit Terms; Industry Terms: Not Available to Industry
How to cite: CAG-Crx-IRES-GFPd2 was a gift from Connie Cepko (Addgene plasmid # 73997 ; http://n2t.net/addgene:73997 ; RRID:Addgene_73997)
