[The description below was written by a language model from this plasmid's Addgene catalogue record and pLannotate feature annotations shown in this document.]
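Description:
CAG-Crx-IRES-GFPd2 is a 7,125 bp mammalian expression plasmid built on the CAG-GFPd2 backbone. It is propagated in E. coli through a high-copy ColE1/pUC-type origin and selected with ampicillin via a β-lactamase gene driven by its own promoter. The backbone also carries remnants of the lac promoter/operator region, short lacI fragments, an SV40 origin with a fragment of the SV40 promoter, and an SV40 polyadenylation signal. These are carried-over vector elements and not part of the main expression unit, although the SV40 origin could support episomal replication in cells expressing large T antigen.

The payload is a single bicistronic transcription unit under the CAG promoter, which here comprises the CMV immediate-early enhancer, the chicken β-actin promoter and a chimeric chicken β-actin/rabbit β-globin intron, giving strong, broadly active expression. The first cistron is mouse Crx, a homeodomain transcription factor that activates photoreceptor-specific genes, including the opsins, and is needed for photoreceptor maintenance. Downstream, an EMCV IRES allows cap-independent translation of d2EGFP from the same mRNA. This reporter is EGFP destabilised by fusion to a degradation domain from mouse ornithine decarboxylase, giving a half-life of about two hours. The transcript ends at a rabbit β-globin poly(A) signal. Because Crx and the reporter are made as separate proteins, Crx remains untagged, and the short-lived fluorescence marks cells that are currently expressing the construct.

The record states the purpose only as expression of Crx-IRES-GFPd2. The associated publication concerns the gene regulatory network governing the choice between rod and bipolar cell fates in the vertebrate retina, which is consistent with use for Crx misexpression while identifying the transfected cells.
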