Features (pLannotate 1.2.2; 18 found; start..end, strand, type, name):
      4..383     +  enhancer       CMV enhancer: human cytomegalovirus immediate early enhancer
    386..661     +  promoter       chicken β-actin promoter: No description available
    662..1670    +  intron         chimeric intron: chimera between introns from chicken β-actin and rabbit β-globin
   1725..2621    +  CDS            Crx: CRX_MOUSE - Experimental evidence at protein level: Swiss-Prot protein existence level 1. Transcription factor that binds and transactivates the sequence 5'-TAATC[CA]-3' which is found upstream of several photoreceptor-specific genes, including the opsin genes. Acts synergistically with other transcription factors, such as NRL, RORB and RAX, to regulate photoreceptor cell-specific gene transcription. Essential for the maintenance of mammalian photoreceptors. From Mus musculus (Mouse).
   2765..3227    +  misc_feature   IRES: internal ribosome entry site (IRES) of the encephalomyocarditis virus (EMCV)
   3241..4086    +  CDS            d2EGFP: EGFP destabilized by fusion to residues 422-461 of mouse ornithine decarboxylase, giving an in vivo half-life of ~2 hours mammalian codon-optimized
   4212..4267    +  polyA_signal   β-globin poly(A) signal: rabbit β-globin polyadenylation signal (Gil and Proudfoot, 1987)
   4652..4668    -  protein_bind   lac operator: The lac repressor binds to the lac operator to inhibit transcription in E. coli. This inhibition can be relieved by adding lactose or isopropyl-β-D-thiogalactopyranoside (IPTG). lac repressor encoded by lacI
   4676..4706    -  promoter       lac promoter: promoter for the E. coli lac operon
   4721..4742    -  protein_bind   CAP binding site: CAP binding activates transcription in the presence of cAMP. E. coli catabolite activator protein
   4755..4794    -  CDS            lacI (fragment): lac repressor; lacI; The lac repressor binds to the lac operator to inhibit transcription in E. coli. This inhibition can be relieved by adding lactose or isopropyl-β-D-thiogalactopyranoside (IPTG).
   4801..4823    +  promoter       SV40 promoter (fragment): SV40 enhancer and early promoter
   4847..4982    +  rep_origin     SV40 ori: SV40 origin of replication
   5002..5136    +  polyA_signal   SV40 poly(A) signal: SV40 polyadenylation signal
   5138..5192    -  CDS            lacI (fragment): lac repressor; lacI; The lac repressor binds to the lac operator to inhibit transcription in E. coli. This inhibition can be relieved by adding lactose or isopropyl-β-D-thiogalactopyranoside (IPTG).
   5375..5963    -  rep_origin     ori: high-copy-number ColE1/pMB1/pBR322/pUC origin of replication
   6134..6994    -  CDS            AmpR: β-lactamase; bla; confers resistance to ampicillin, carbenicillin, and related antibiotics
   6995..7099    -  promoter       AmpR promoter: bla
>Addgene plasmid #73997 | CAG-Crx-IRES-GFPd2 | addgene full sequence | sequence record 179993 | Addgene Partial NGS Result
GTCGACATTGATTATTGACTAGTTATTAATAGTAATCAATTACGGGGTCATTAGTTCATAGCCCATATAT
GGAGTTCCGCGTTACATAACTTACGGTAAATGGCCCGCCTGGCTGACCGCCCAACGACCCCCGCCCATTG
ACGTCAATAATGACGTATGTTCCCATAGTAACGCCAATAGGGACTTTCCATTGACGTCAATGGGTGGACT
ATTTACGGTAAACTGCCCACTTGGCAGTACATCAAGTGTATCATATGCCAAGTACGCCCCCTATTGACGT
CAATGACGGTAAATGGCCCGCCTGGCATTATGCCCAGTACATGACCTTATGGGACTTTCCTACTTGGCAG
TACATCTACGTATTAGTCATCGCTATTACCATGGGTCGAGGTGAGCCCCACGTTCTGCTTCACTCTCCCC
ATCTCCCCCCCCTCCCCACCCCCAATTTTGTATTTATTTATTTTTTAATTATTTTGTGCAGCGATGGGGG
CGGGGGGGGGGGGGGCGCGCGCCAGGCGGGGCGGGGCGGGGCGAGGGGCGGGGCGGGGCGAGGCGGAGAG
GTGCGGCGGCAGCCAATCAGAGCGGCGCGCTCCGAAAGTTTCCTTTTATGGCGAGGCGGCGGCGGCGGCG
GCCCTATAAAAAGCGAAGCGCGCGGCGGGCGGGAGTCGCTGCGTTGCCTTCGCCCCGTGCCCCGCTCCGC
GCCGCCTCGCGCCGCCCGCCCCGGCTCTGACTGACCGCGTTACTCCCACAGGTGAGCGGGCGGGACGGCC
CTTCTCCTCCGGGCTGTAATTAGCGCTTGGTTTAATGACGGCTCGTTTCTTTTCTGTGGCTGCGTGAAAG
CCTTAAAGGGCTCCGGGAGGGCCCTTTGTGCGGGGGGGAGCGGCTCGGGGGGTGCGTGCGTGTGTGTGTG
CGTGGGGAGCGCCGCGTGCGGCCCGCGCTGCCCGGCGGCTGTGAGCGCTGCGGGCGCGGCGCGGGGCTTT
GTGCGCTCCGCGTGTGCGCGAGGGGAGCGCGGCCGGGGGCGGTGCCCCGCGGTGCGGGGGGGCTGCGAGG
GGAACAAAGGCTGCGTGCGGGGTGTGTGCGTGGGGGGGTGAGCAGGGGGTGTGGGCGCGGCGGTCGGGCT
GTAACCCCCCCCTGCACCCCCCTCCCCGAGTTGCTGAGCACGGCCCGGCTTCGGGTGCGGGGCTCCGTGC
GGGGCGTGGCGCGGGGCTCGCCGTGCCGGGCGGGGGGTGGCGGCAGGTGGGGGTGCCGGGCGGGGCGGGG
CCGCCTCGGGCCGGGGAGGGCTCGGGGGAGGGGCGCGGCGGCCCCGGAGCGCCGGCGGCTGTCGAGGCGC
GGCGAGCCGCAGCCATTGCCTTTTATGGTAATCGTGCGAGAGGGCGCAGGGACTTCCTTTGTCCCAAATC
TGGCGGAGCCGAAATCTGGGAGGCGCCGCCGCACCCCCTCTAGCGGGCGCGGGCGAAGCGGTGCGGCGCC
GGCAGGAAGGAAATGGGCGGGGAGGGCCTTCGTGCGTCGCCGCGCCGCCGTCCCCTTCTCCATCTCCAGC
CTCGGGGCTGCCGCAGGGGGACGGCTGCCTTCGGGGGGGACGGGGCAGGGCGGGGTTCGGCTTCTGGCGT
GTGACCGGCGGCTCTAGAGCCTCTGCTAACCATGTTCATGCCTTCTTCTTTTTCCTACAGCTCCTGGGCA
ACGTGCTGGTTATTGTGCTGTCTCATCATTTTGGCAAAGAATTGATGATGGCATATATGAACCCGGGGCC
TCACTATTCAGTCAATGCCTTGGCTCTGAGTGGCCCCAATGTGGACCTGATGCACCAGGCTGTCCCATAC
TCAAGTGCCCCTAGGAAGCAGCGGCGGGAGCGGACCACATTCACCAGGAGCCAGCTGGAGGAGCTGGAGG
CCCTGTTTGCCAAGACCCAGTACCCGGATGTGTATGCACGTGAGGAGGTTGCTCTTAAGATCAATCTGCC
TGAGTCCAGGGTCCAGGTCTGGTTCAAGAATCGTAGGGCGAAATGCAGACAGCAGCGACAGCAGCAGAAA
CAGCAACAGCAGCCCCCGGGGGCACAGACCAAGGCTCGTCCTGCGAAGAGGAAGGCAGGGACATCCCCGA
GACCCTCTACAGATGTTTGTACAGATCCTTTGGGCATCTCAGATTCTTACAGCCCATCTCTGCCTGGCCC
CTCAGGTTCACCTACCACAGCAGTGGCCACCGTGTCCATTTGGAGTCCAGCCTCAGAGGCTCCTTTGCCT
GAGGCCCAGAGAGCCGGCCTAGTGGCTTCTGGGCCCTCTCTCACCTCAGCCCCTTATGCCATGACCTATG
CCCCGGCTTCTGCTTTCTGTTCTTCCCCTTCAGCTTATGCATCTCCAAGTTCCTATTTCAGTGGGTTGGA
TCCCTACCTTTCGCCCATGGTGCCCCAACTTGGGGGTCCGGCTCTCAGCCCCCTCTCAGGCCCCTCTGTG
GGGCCATCCCTGGCCCAGTCCCCCACCTCCTTGTCAGGCCAGAGCTATAGCACCTACAGTCCTGTGGACA
GCCTGGAATTCAAGGACCCCACAGGCACCTGGAAATTTACCTACAATCCCATGGACCCTCTGGACTACAA
AGATCAGAGTGCCTGGAAGTTTCAGATCTTGTAGCGGCCGCTACGTAAATTCCGCCCCCCCCCCCCCTCT
CCCTCCCCCCCCCCTAACGTTACTGGCCGAAGCCGCTTGGAATAAGGCCGGTGTGCGTTTGTCTATATGT
TATTTTCCACCATATTGCCGTCTTTTGGCAATGTGAGGGCCCGGAAACCTGGCCCTGTCTTCTTGACGAG
CATTCCTAGGGGTCTTTCCCCTCTCGCCAAAGGAATGCAAGGTCTGTTGAATGTCGTGAAGGAAGCAGTT
CCTCTGGAAGCTTCTTGAAGACAAACAACGTCTGTAGCGACCCTTTGCAGGCAGCGGAACCCCCCACCTG
GCGACAGGTGCCTCTGCGGCCAAAAGCCACGTGTATAAGATACACCTGCAAAGGCGGCACAACCCCAGTG
CCACGTTGTGAGTTGGATAGTTGTGGAAAGAGTCAAATGGCTCTCCTCAAGCGTATTCAACAAGGGGCTG
AAGGATGCCCAGAAGGTACCCCATTGTATGGGATCTGATCTGGGGCCTCGGTGCACATGCTTTACATGTG
TTTAGTCGAGGTTAAAAAAACGTCTAGGCCCCCCGAACCACGGGGACGTGGTTTTCCTTTGAAAAACACG
ATGATAATATGGCCACAACCATGGTGAGCAAGGGCGAGGAGCTGTTCACCGGGGTGGTGCCCATCCTGGT
CGAGCTGGACGGCGACGTAAACGGCCACAAGTTCAGCGTGTCCGGCGAGGGCGAGGGCGATGCCACCTAC
GGCAAGCTGACCCTGAAGTTCATCTGCACCACCGGCAAGCTGCCCGTGCCCTGGCCCACCCTCGTGACCA
CCCTGACCTACGGCGTGCAGTGCTTCAGCCGCTACCCCGACCACATGAAGCAGCACGACTTCTTCAAGTC
CGCCATGCCCGAAGGCTACGTCCAGGAGCGCACCATCTTCTTCAAGGACGACGGCAACTACAAGACCCGC
GCCGAGGTGAAGTTCGAGGGCGACACCCTGGTGAACCGCATCGAGCTGAAGGGCATCGACTTCAAGGAGG
ACGGCAACATCCTGGGGCACAAGCTGGAGTACAACTACAACAGCCACAACGTCTATATCATGGCCGACAA
GCAGAAGAACGGCATCAAGGTGAACTTCAAGATCCGCCACAACATCGAGGACGGCAGCGTGCAGCTCGCC
GACCACTACCAGCAGAACACCCCCATCGGCGACGGCCCCGTGCTGCTGCCCGACAACCACTACCTGAGCA
CCCAGTCCGCCCTGAGCAAAGACCCCAACGAGAAGCGCGATCACATGGTCCTGCTGGAGTTCGTGACCGC
CGCCGGGATCACTCTCGGCATGGACGAGCTGTACAAGAAGCTTAGCCATGGCTTCCCGCCGGAGGTGGAG
GAGCAGGATGATGGCACGCTGCCCATGTCTTGTGCCCAGGAGAGCGGGATGGACCGTCACCCTGCAGCCT
GTGCTTCTGCTAGGATCAATGTGTAGGCGGCCCCGCCAGCACAGTGGTCGATCGACCAATGCCCTGGCTC
ACAAATACCACTGAGATCTTTTTCCCTCTGCCAAAAATTATGGGGACATCATGAAGCCCCTTGAGCATCT
GACTTCTGGCTAATAAAGGAAATTTATTTTCATTGCAATAGTGTGTTGGAATTTTTTGTGTCTCTCACTC
GGAAGGACATATGGGAGGGCAAATCATTTAAAACATCAGAATGAGTATTTGGTTTAGAGTTTGGCAACAT
ATGCCCATATGCTGGCTGCCATGAACAAAGGTTGGCTATAAAGAGGTCATCAGTATATGAAACAGCCCCC
TGCTGTCCATTCCTTATTCCATAGAAAAGCCTTGACTTGAGGTTAGATTTTTTTTATATTTTGTTTTGTG
TTATTTTTTTCTTTAACATCCCTAAAATTTTCCTTACATGTTTTACTAGCCAGATTTTTCCTCCTCTCCT
GACTACTCCCAGTCATAGCTGTCCCTCTTCTCTTATGGAGATCCCTCGACCTGCAGCCCAAGCTTGGCGT
AATCATGGTCATAGCTGTTTCCTGTGTGAAATTGTTATCCGCTCACAATTCCACACAACATACGAGCCGG
AAGCATAAAGTGTAAAGCCTGGGGTGCCTAATGAGTGAGCTAACTCACATTAATTGCGTTGCGCTCACTG
CCCGCTTTCCAGTCGGGAAACCTGTCGTGCCAGCGGATCCGCATCTCAATTAGTCAGCAACCATAGTCCC
GCCCCTAACTCCGCCCATCCCGCCCCTAACTCCGCCCAGTTCCGCCCATTCTCCGCCCCATGGCTGACTA
ATTTTTTTTATTTATGCAGAGGCCGAGGCCGCCTCGGCCTCTGAGCTATTCCAGAAGTAGTGAGGAGGCT
TTTTTGGAGGCCTAGGCTTTTGCAAAAAGCTAACTTGTTTATTGCAGCTTATAATGGTTACAAATAAAGC
AATAGCATCACAAATTTCACAAATAAAGCATTTTTTTCACTGCATTCTAGTTGTGGTTTGTCCAAACTCA
TCAATGTATCTTATCATGTCTGGATCCGCTGCATTAATGAATCGGCCAACGCGCGGGGAGAGGCGGTTTG
CGTATTGGGCGCTCTTCCGCTTCCTCGCTCACTGACTCGCTGCGCTCGGTCGTTCGGCTGCGGCGAGCGG
TATCAGCTCACTCAAAGGCGGTAATACGGTTATCCACAGAATCAGGGGATAACGCAGGAAAGAACATGTG
AGCAAAAGGCCAGCAAAAGGCCAGGAACCGTAAAAAGGCCGCGTTGCTGGCGTTTTTCCATAGGCTCCGC
CCCCCTGACGAGCATCACAAAAATCGACGCTCAAGTCAGAGGTGGCGAAACCCGACAGGACTATAAAGAT
ACCAGGCGTTTCCCCCTGGAAGCTCCCTCGTGCGCTCTCCTGTTCCGACCCTGCCGCTTACCGGATACCT
GTCCGCCTTTCTCCCTTCGGGAAGCGTGGCGCTTTCTCATAGCTCACGCTGTAGGTATCTCAGTTCGGTG
TAGGTCGTTCGCTCCAAGCTGGGCTGTGTGCACGAACCCCCCGTTCAGCCCGACCGCTGCGCCTTATCCG
GTAACTATCGTCTTGAGTCCAACCCGGTAAGACACGACTTATCGCCACTGGCAGCAGCCACTGGTAACAG
GATTAGCAGAGCGAGGTATGTAGGCGGTGCTACAGAGTTCTTGAAGTGGTGGCCTAACTACGGCTACACT
AGAAGAACAGTATTTGGTATCTGCGCTCTGCTGAAGCCAGTTACCTTCGGAAAAAGAGTTGGTAGCTCTT
GATCCGGCAAACAAACCACCGCTGGTAGCGGTGGTTTTTTTGTTTGCAAGCAGCAGATTACGCGCAGAAA
AAAAGGATCTCAAGAAGATCCTTTGATCTTTTCTACGGGGTCTGACGCTCAGTGGAACGAAAACTCACGT
TAAGGGATTTTGGTCATGAGATTATCAAAAAGGATCTTCACCTAGATCCTTTTAAATTAAAAATGAAGTT
TTAAATCAATCTAAAGTATATATGAGTAAACTTGGTCTGACAGTTACCAATGCTTAATCAGTGAGGCACC
TATCTCAGCGATCTGTCTATTTCGTTCATCCATAGTTGCCTGACTCCCCGTCGTGTAGATAACTACGATA
CGGGAGGGCTTACCATCTGGCCCCAGTGCTGCAATGATACCGCGAGACCCACGCTCACCGGCTCCAGATT
TATCAGCAATAAACCAGCCAGCCGGAAGGGCCGAGCGCAGAAGTGGTCCTGCAACTTTATCCGCCTCCAT
CCAGTCTATTAATTGTTGCCGGGAAGCTAGAGTAAGTAGTTCGCCAGTTAATAGTTTGCGCAACGTTGTT
GCCATTGCTACAGGCATCGTGGTGTCACGCTCGTCGTTTGGTATGGCTTCATTCAGCTCCGGTTCCCAAC
GATCAAGGCGAGTTACATGATCCCCCATGTTGTGCAAAAAAGCGGTTAGCTCCTTCGGTCCTCCGATCGT
TGTCAGAAGTAAGTTGGCCGCAGTGTTATCACTCATGGTTATGGCAGCACTGCATAATTCTCTTACTGTC
ATGCCATCCGTAAGATGCTTTTCTGTGACTGGTGAGTACTCAACCAAGTCATTCTGAGAATAGTGTATGC
GGCGACCGAGTTGCTCTTGCCCGGCGTCAATACGGGATAATACCGCGCCACATAGCAGAACTTTAAAAGT
GCTCATCATTGGAAAACGTTCTTCGGGGCGAAAACTCTCAAGGATCTTACCGCTGTTGAGATCCAGTTCG
ATGTAACCCACTCGTGCACCCAACTGATCTTCAGCATCTTTTACTTTCACCAGCGTTTCTGGGTGAGCAA
AAACAGGAAGGCAAAATGCCGCAAAAAAGGGAATAAGGGCGACACGGAAATGTTGAATACTCATACTCTT
CCTTTTTCAATATTATTGAAGCATTTATCAGGGTTATTGTCTCATGAGCGGATACATATTTGAATGTATT
TAGAAAAATAAACAAATAGGGGTTCCGCGCACATTTCCCCGAAAAGTGCCACCTG
